>Addgene plasmid #149064 | pGBW-m4046581 | addgene full sequence | sequence record 297963 | Ginkgo NGS Result
GCGGCCGCTTGCTATATTGAAGTACGGATTAGAAGCCGCCGAGCGGGCGACAGCCCTCCGACGGAAGACT
CTCCTCCGTGCGTCCTCGTCTTCACCGGTCGCGTTCCTGAAACGCAGATGTGCCTCGCGCCGCACTGCTC
CGAACAATAAAGATTCTACAATACTAGCTTTTATGGTTATGAAGAGGAAAAATTGGCAGTAACCTGGCCC
CACAAACCTTCAAATTAACGAATCAAATTAACAACCATAGGATGATAATGCGATTAGTTTTTTAGCCTTA
TTTCTGGGGTAATTAATCAGCGAAGCGATGATTTTTGATCTATTAACAGATATATAAATGGAAAAGCTGC
ATAACCACTTTAACTAATACTTTCAACATTTTCAGTTTGTATTACTTCTTATTCAAATGTCATAAAAGTA
TCAACAAAAAATTGTTAATATACCTCTATACTTTAACGTCAAGGAGAAAAAACTATAATGTCCGCCGATG
CACAATCTTTCTTAAATAGAGTCTGCGGCGTGAGTGCTGCTCGTCTAACCCCTTGTGGTACGGGTACTTC
AACAGACGTAGTTTACAGGGCGTTTGATATTTATAACGACAAGGTCGCTGGTTTCGCTAAATTTTTGAAG
ACCAACTGTTGTAGATTCCAGGAGAAGGATGAAGACGACAATCTTATCGATTCGTACTTCGTTGTTAAAA
GACATACTTTTTCCAACTATCAACACGAAGAAACAATATACAATTTGCTCAAGGACTGTCCAGCCGTCGC
TAAACACGATTTTTTCAAGTTCAGAATTGATGGGGACATGGTGCCACATATCAGCAGACAACGGTTGACC
AAGTACACTATGGCTGATTTAGTTTACGCCTTGCGACACTTTGACGAAGGAAACTGTGATACTCTGAAGG
AAATTTTGGTTACCTATAACTGCTGTGACGATGATTACTTCAACAAAAAGGACTGGTACGACTTCGTAGA
GAATCCCGACATCTTGAGGGTTTACGCTAACTTAGGTGAAAGAGTCAGACAAGCTTTGTTAAAGACAGTC
CAATTTTGCGATGCTATGAGAAATGCGGGTATTGTTGGTGTTTTGACTTTGGATAATCAAGATTTGAACG
GTAACTGGTATGACTTCGGTGATTTTATCCAGACTACCCCGGGTTCTGGGGTACCAGTTGTCGATTCTTA
CTATTCTCTGTTAATGCCAATACTCACCCTAACTAGAGCATTGACTGCCGAATCCCATGTTGACACTGAT
TTAACTAAGCCATACATTAAATGGGACCTTCTAAAGTACGATTTCACCGAAGAACGTTTAAAGTTGTTCG
ACAGATATTTTAAATACTGGGACCAAACCTACCACCCTAATTGTGTCAACTGTTTGGACGACAGATGTAT
TCTTCACTGCGCTAACTTTAATGTGTTGTTCTCGACTGTTTTTCCACCAACCTCTTTCGGTCCGCTGGTT
CGAAAGATTTTTGTTGACGGTGTTCCATTCGTGGTCAGTACGGGATATCATTTCAGAGAATTAGGGGTCG
TTCATAACCAAGACGTGAACTTGCACTCATCAAGATTGTCCTTCAAGGAATTGTTGGTCTACGCAGCTGA
TCCTGCAATGCACGCCGCTTCTGGAAACTTATTGCTGGATAAGAGAACAACCTGTTTCAGCGTTGCCGCT
CTTACTAATAACGTCGCGTTCCAAACTGTAAAGCCGGGTAACTTTAATAAAGACTTCTACGATTTTGCTG
TTAGCAAGGGTTTTTTCAAAGAAGGTTCTAGTGTTGAGTTGAAACACTTTTTCTTTGCTCAAGACGGCAA
TGCTGCTATCAGTGATTATGACTATTACCGTTACAACTTACCAACAATGTGTGATATCAGACAGTTGCTT
TTCGTCGTCGAAGTTGTTGATAAATATTTTGACTGTTATGATGGTGGTTGCATCAATGCAAATCAAGTCA
TTGTCAACAACTTAGATAAGTCTGCTGGCTTCCCATTCAACAAGTGGGGTAAAGCCAGATTGTACTATGA
TTCCATGTCCTACGAGGACCAAGATGCTTTGTTCGCGTACACCAAGAGAAACGTTATTCCTACAATTACT
CAAATGAATCTAAAGTACGCTATCTCTGCAAAAAATCGGGCCAGAACCGTTGCTGGTGTTTCTATCTGTT
CTACGATGACTAACCGTCAATTTCATCAGAAGCTATTGAAATCCATAGCTGCTACTAGAGGTGCTACTGT
AGTCATCGGTACCTCAAAGTTCTATGGTGGTTGGCACAATATGCTCAAGACCGTTTACTCTGATGTCGAA
AACCCACATCTTATGGGTTGGGACTACCCTAAGTGTGATAGAGCCATGCCAAATATGCTAAGAATTATGG
CATCCTTGGTCTTGGCTAGAAAGCATACCACATGCTGCTCATTGTCCCACCGTTTTTACAGATTGGCCAA
CGAATGTGCTCAAGTCCTTTCTGAAATGGTTATGTGTGGTGGTAGTCTATATGTAAAGCCAGGCGGAACT
TCGTCTGGAGATGCCACCACTGCTTACGCTAACTCGGTTTTTAACATTTGTCAAGCCGTTACCGCCAACG
TAAACGCTTTGCTGTCTACGGATGGTAACAAGATCGCTGATAAGTATGTGCGCAACTTGCAACATAGACT
TTATGAATGTTTGTATAGAAATCGAGATGTCGATACTGACTTCGTTAACGAATTTTACGCGTACTTAAGA
AAGCACTTCTCCATGATGATTTTGTCAGACGACGCTGTTGTTTGTTTCAATTCTACTTACGCTAGCCAAG
GTTTGGTCGCTTCAATCAAAAACTTCAAGTCTGTTTTATACTACCAAAACAATGTTTTTATGTCCGAGGC
AAAATGCTGGACGGAAACAGATTTGACTAAGGGTCCACATGAATTTTGTAGTCAACACACAATGTTAGTG
AAACAAGGGGACGACTACGTTTACCTACCCTACCCAGATCCAAGCAGAATTTTGGGTGCCGGTTGTTTCG
TGGACGACATAGTCAAGACCGACGGTACCTTGATGATCGAACGGTTTGTCTCTCTGGCCATAGACGCTTA
CCCATTGACTAAGCACCCTAACCAAGAATATGCTGATGTTTTTCATTTATATCTTCAATACATTAGAAAA
TTACATGACGAATTGACCGGTCACATGTTAGATATGTACTCTGTGATGTTGACGAACGATAATACGTCAC
GTTACTGGGAACCCGAATTTTACGAAGCGATGTACACTCCACACACAGTATTGCAGCTCGTGCCGAGAGG
TTCTCACCATCATCACCATCATTAAACAGGCCCCTTTTCCTTTGTCGATATCATGTAATTAGTTATGTCA
CGCTTACATTCACGCCCTCCTCCCACATCCGCTCTAACCGAAAAGGAAGGAGTTAGACAACCTGAAGTCT
AGGTCCCTATTTATTTTTTTTAATAGTTATGTTAGTATTAAGAACGTTATTTATATTTCAAATTTTTCTT
TTTTTTCTGTACAAAGCGGCCGCCGAACCACTAGTGCACTGCAGTACACGGTTTCCTTGAAATTTTTTTG
ATTCGGTAATCTCCGAACAGAAGGAAGAACGAAGGAAGGAGCACAGACTTAGATTGGTATATATACGCAT
ATGTAGTGTTGAAGAAACATGAAATTGCCCAGTATTCTTAACCCAACTGCACAGAACAAAAACGTGCAGG
AAACGAAGATAAATCATGTCGAAAGCTACATATAAGGAACGTGCTGCTACTCATCCTAGTCCTGTTGCTG
CCAAGCTATTTAATATCATGCACGAAAAGCAAACAAACTTGTGTGCTTCATTGGATGTTCGTACCACCAA
GGAATTACTGGAGTTAGTTGAAGCATTAGGTCCCAAAATTTGTTTACTAAAAACACATGTGGATATCTTG
ACTGATTTTTCCATGGAGGGCACAGTTAAGCCGCTAAAGGCATTATCCGCCAAGTACAATTTTTTACTCT
TCGAGGACAGAAAATTTGCTGACATTGGTAATACAGTCAAATTGCAGTACTCTGCGGGTGTATACAGAAT
AGCAGAATGGGCAGACATTACGAATGCACACGGTGTGGTGGGCCCAGGTATTGTTAGCGGTTTGAAGCAG
GCGGCAGAAGAAGTAACAAAGGAACCTAGAGGCCTTTTGATGTTAGCAGAATTGTCATGCAAGGGCTCCC
TATCTACTGGAGAATATACTAAGGGTACTGTTGACATTGCGAAGAGCGACAAAGATTTTGTTATCGGCTT
TATTGCTCAAAGAGACATGGGTGGAAGAGATGAAGGTTACGATTGGTTGATTATGACACCCGGTGTGGGT
TTAGATGACAAGGGAGATGCATTGGGTCAACAGTATAGAACCGTGGATGATGTGGTTTCTACAGGATCTG
ACATTATTATTGTTGGAAGAGGACTATTTGCAAAGGGAAGGGATGCTAAGGTAGAGGGTGAACGTTACAG
AAAAGCAGGCTGGGAAGCATATTTGAGAAGATGCGGCCAGCAAAACTAAAAAACTGTATTATAAGTAAAT
GCATGTATACTAAACTCACAAATTAGAGCTTCAATTTAATTATATCAGTTATTACCCGAGTAACGAAGCA
TCTGTGCTTCATTTTGTAGAACAAAAATGCAACGCGAGAGCGCTAATTTTTCAAACAAAGAATCTGAGCT
GCATTTTTACAGAACAGAAATGCAACGCGAAAGCGCTATTTTACCAACGAAGAATCTGTGCTTCATTTTT
GTAAAACAAAAATGCAACGCGAGAGCGCTAATTTTTCAAACAAAGAATCTGAGCTGCATTTTTACAGAAC
AGAAATGCAACGCGAGAGCGCTATTTTACCAACAAAGAATCTATACTTCTTTTTTGTTCTACAAAAATGC
ATCCCGAGAGCGCTATTTTTCTAACAAAGCATCTTAGATTACTTTTTTTCTCCTTTGTGCGCTCTATAAT
GCAGTCTCTTGATAACTTTTTGCACTGTAGGTCCGTTAAGGTTAGAAGAAGGCTACTTTGGTGTCTATTT
TCTCTTCCATAAAAAAAGCCTGACTCCACTTCCCGCGTTTACTGATTACTAGCGAAGCTGCGGGTGCATT
TTTTCAAGATAAAGGCATCCCCGATTATATTCTATACCGATGTGGATTGCGCATACTTTGTGAACAGAAA
GTGATAGCGTTGATGATTCTTCATTGGTCAGAAAATTATGAACGGTTTCTTCTATTTTGTCTCTATATAC
TACGTATAGGAAATGTTTACATTTTCGTATTGTTTTCGATTCACTCTATGAATAGTTCTTACTACAATTT
TTTTGTCTAAAGAGTAATACTAGAGATAAACATAAAAAATGTAGAGGTCGAGTTTAGATGCAAGTTCAAG
GAGCGAAAGGTGGATGGGTAGGTTATATAGGGATATAGCACAGAGATATATAGCAAAGAGATACTTTTGA
GCAATGTTTGTGGAAGCGGTATTCGCAATATTTTAGTAGCTCGTTACAGTCCGGTGCGTTTTTGGTTTTT
TGAAAGTGCGTCATCAGAGCGCTTTTGGTTTTCAAAAGCGCTCTGAAGTTCCTATACTTTCTAGCTAGAG
AATAGGAACTTCCCGAGCGGCCGCGTGTTACAAGCTTGACTCCAGCGTAACTGGACTGCAATCAACTCAC
TGGCTCACCTTCACGGGTGGGCCTTTCTTCGGTAGAAAATCAAAGGATCTTCTTGAGATCCTTTTTTTCT
GCGCGTAATCTGCTGCTTGCAAACAAAAAAACCACCGCTACCAGCGGTGGTTTGTTTGCCGGATCAAGAG
CTACCAACTCTTTTTCCGAGGTAACTGGCTTCAGCAGAGCGCAGATACCAAATACTGTTCTTCTAGTGTA
GCCGTAGTTAGGCCACCACTTCAAGAACTCTGTAGCACCGCCTACATACCTCGCTCTGCTAATCCTGTTA
CCAGTGGCTGCTGCCAGTGGCGATAAGTCGTGTCTTACCGGGTTGGACTCAAGACGATAGTTACCGGATA
AGGCGCAGCGGTCGGGCTGAACGGGGGGTTCGTGCACACAGCCCAGCTTGGAGCGAACGACCTACACCGA
ACTGAGATACCTACAGCGTGAGCTATGAGAAAGCGCCACGCTTCCCGAAGGGAGAAAGGCGGACAGGTAT
CCGGTAAGCGGCAGGGTCGGAACAGGAGAGCGCACGAGGGAGCTTCCAGGGGTAAACGCCTGGTATCTTT
ATAGTCCTGTCGGGTTTCGCCACCTCTGACTTGAGCATCGATTTTTGTGATGCTCGTCAGGGGGGCGGAG
CCTATGGAAAAACGCCAGCAACGCAGAAAGGCCCACCCGAAGGTGAGCCAGGTGATTACATTTGGGCCCT
CATCAGAGGTTTTCACCGTCATCACCGAAACGCGCGAGGCAGCTGCGGTAAAGCTCATCAGCGTGGTCGT
GAAGCGATTCACAGATGTCTGCCTGTTCATCCGCGTCCAGCTCGTTGAGTTTCTCCAGAAGCGTTAATGT
CTGGCTTCTGATAAAGCGGGCCATGTTAAGGGCGGTTTTTTCCTGTTTGGTCACTTACCAATGCTTAATC
AGTGAGGCACCTATCTCAGCGATCTGTCTATTTCGTTCATCCATAGTTGCCTGACTCCCCGTCGTGTAGA
TAACTACGATGCGGGAGGGCTTACCATCTGGCCCCAGTGCTGCAATGATACCGCGAGACCCACGCTCACC
GGCTCCAGATTTATCAGCAATAAACCAGCCAGCCGGGAGGGCCGAGCGCAGAAGTGATCCTGCAACTTTA
TCCGCCTCCATCCAGTCTATTAATTGTTGCCGGGAAGCTAGAGTAAGTAGTTCGCCAGTTAATAGTTTGC
GCAACGTTGTTGCCATTGCTACAGGCATCGTGGTGTCACGCTCGTCGTTTGGTATGGCTTCATTCAGCTC
CGGTTCCCAACGATCAAGGCGAGTTACATGATCCCCCATGTTGTGCAAAAAAGCGGTTAGCTCCTTCGGT
CCTCCGATCGTTGCCAGAAGTAAGTTGGCCGCAGTGTTATCACTCATGGTTATGGCAGCACTGCATAATT
CTCTTACTGTCATGCCATCCGTGAGATGCTTTTCTGTGACTGGTGAGTACTCAACCAAGTCATTCTGAGA
ATAGTGTATGCGGCGACCGAGTTGCTCTTGCCCGGCGTCAATACGGGATAATACCGCGCCACATAGCAGA
ACTTTAAAAGTGCTCATCATTGGAAAACGTTCTTCGGGGCGTAAACTCTCAAGGATCTTACCGCTGTTGA
GATCCAGTTCGATGTAACCCACTCGTGCACCCAACTGATCTTCAGCATCTTTTACTTTCACCAGCGTTTC
TGGGTGAGCAAAAACAGGAAGGCAAAATGCCGCAAAAAAGGGAATAAGGGCGACACGGAAATGTTGAATA
CTCATTTTAGCTTCCTTAGCTCCTGAAAATCTCGATAACTCAAAAAATACGCCCGGTAGTGATCTTATTT
CATTATGGTGAAAGTTGGAACCTCTTACGTGCCGATCAAGTCAAAAGCCTCCGGTCGGAGGCTTTTGACT
TTCTGCTATGGAGGTCAGGTATGATTTAAATGGTCAGTTAGA
Features (pLannotate 1.2.2; 13 found; start..end, strand, type, name):
     25..466     +  promoter       GAL1 promoter: S. cerevisiae GAL1; inducible promoter, regulated by Gal4
    466..3282    +  CDS            rep (fragment): R1AB_SARS2 - Experimental evidence at protein level: Swiss-Prot protein existence level 1. [2'-O-methyltransferase]: Methyltransferase that mediates mRNA cap 2'-O-ribose methylation to the 5'-cap structure of viral mRNAs. N7-methyl guanosine cap is a prerequisite for binding of nsp16. Therefore plays an essential role in viral mRNAs cap methylation which is essential to evade immune system. From Severe acute respiratory syndrome coronavirus 2 (2019-nCoV) (SARS-CoV-2).
   3341..3513    +  terminator     CYC1 terminator (fragment): S. cerevisiae CYC1; transcription terminator for CYC1
   3549..3725    +  promoter       URA3 promoter (fragment): S. cerevisiae URA3
   3726..4529    +  CDS            URA3: orotidine-5'-phosphate decarboxylase, required for uracil biosynthesis; S. cerevisiae URA3; yeast auxotrophic marker, counterselectable with 5-fluoroorotic acid (5-FOA)
   4612..5594    -  rep_origin     2μ ori: yeast 2μ plasmid origin of replication
   5672..5701    +  terminator     T3Te terminator: phage T3 early transcription terminator
   5723..6310    +  rep_origin     ori: high-copy-number ColE1/pMB1/pBR322/pUC origin of replication
   6322..6349    -  terminator     T7Te terminator: phage T7 early transcription terminator
   6373..6564    -  CDS            rop: Rop protein, which maintains plasmids at low copy number; rop
   6565..7425    -  CDS            AmpR: β-lactamase; bla; confers resistance to ampicillin, carbenicillin, and related antibiotics
   7426..7528    -  promoter       cat promoter: promoter of the E. coli cat gene encoding chloramphenicol acetyltransferase
   7529..7560    -  terminator     tonB terminator: bidirectional E. coli tonB-P14 transcription terminator
