[The description below was written by a language model from this plasmid's Addgene catalogue record and pLannotate feature annotations shown in this document.]
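Description:
pGBW-m4046581 is an episomal yeast expression plasmid for producing the SARS-CoV-2 RNA-dependent RNA polymerase in Saccharomyces cerevisiae. It is an E. coli–yeast shuttle vector. In bacteria it replicates from a high-copy ColE1/pUC-type origin and is selected with ampicillin through a β-lactamase gene that the annotation places downstream of a cat promoter. In yeast it is maintained by the 2μ origin and selected through URA3, which complements uracil auxotrophy and can be counterselected with 5-FOA. Short phage T3 and T7 early terminators and a tonB terminator flank the bacterial modules, presumably insulating them from read-through transcription. The annotation also calls a rop coding sequence next to AmpR, although the catalogue lists the plasmid as high copy.

The payload is a synthetic open reading frame of about 2.8 kb, recoded for S. cerevisiae codon usage ("recode 1"). It corresponds to the RNA-dependent RNA polymerase portion of the viral ORF1ab polyprotein. The automated annotation identifies it only as a fragment of the replicase polyprotein, and the 2'-O-methyltransferase text attached to that match is generic polyprotein annotation, not a description of this insert. Expression is driven by the galactose-inducible, Gal4-regulated GAL1 promoter and ended by a CYC1 terminator. According to the catalogue, the backbone supplies a C-terminal thrombin-cleavable 6xHis tag, which allows metal-affinity purification followed by tag removal; this tag is not annotated separately in the feature table. The insert was made by gene synthesis. The depositor notes that the sequencing used for quality control may not cover the entire plasmid. The construct is suited to inducible production and purification of the viral polymerase in yeast.
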