Addgene plasmid #149064: pGBW-m4046581
Purpose: Yeast Expression plasmid for SARS-CoV-2 RNA-dependent RNA polymerase
Depositing lab: Ginkgo Bioworks & Benjie Chen. Depositing organization: Ginkgo Bioworks.
Backbone
  Vector backbone: AmpR; 2u URA3
  Backbone size w/o insert (bp): 4078
  Vector type: Yeast Expression
  Selectable markers: URA3
Growth in bacteria
  Bacterial resistance: Ampicillin, 100 μg/mL
  Growth temperature: 37°C
  Growth strain: DH5alpha
  Copy number: High Copy
Gene/Insert
  Gene/Insert name: SARS-CoV-2 RNA-dependent RNA polymerase
  Species: S. cerevisiae (budding yeast); Severe acute respiratory syndrome coronavirus 2
  Insert size (bp): 2795
  Mutation: Saccharomyces cerevisiae recode 1
  Entrez Gene: ORF1ab (a.k.a. GU280_gp01)
  Promoter: pGAL1
  Tag / fusion protein: Cleavable thrombin;6xHIS (C terminal on backbone)
  Cloning method: Unknown
Resource information
  A portion of this plasmid was derived from a plasmid made by: GinkgoBioworks
Depositor comments: NCBI Reference Sequence: YP_009725307.1. Created by gene synthesis with Not1 site. NGS used for QC was performed by Ginkgo and may not fully cover the entire plasmid.
How to cite: pGBW-m4046581 was a gift from Ginkgo Bioworks & Benjie Chen (Addgene plasmid # 149064 ; http://n2t.net/addgene:149064 ; RRID:Addgene_149064)
